>Addgene plasmid #114458 | pET28-MetN | addgene full sequence | sequence record 220763 | Addgene NGS Result
CAAGGAGATGGCGCCCAACAGTCCCCCGGCCACGGGGCCTGCCACCATACCCACGCCGAAACAAGCGCTC
ATGAGCCCGAAGTGGCGAGCCCGATCTTCCCCATCGGTGATGTCGGCGATATAGGCGCCAGCAACCGCAC
CTGTGGCGCCGGTGATGCCGGCCACGATGCGTCCGGCGTAGAGGATCGAGATCTCGATCCCGCGAAATTA
ATACGACTCACTATAGGGGAATTGTGAGCGGATAACAATTCCCCTCTAGAAATAATTTTGTTTAACTTTA
AGAAGGAGATATACCATGGGCAGCAGCCATCATCATCATCATCACAGCAGCGGCCTGGTGCCGCGCGGCA
GCCATATGACCATCGGCACACTCATCGACGCGGCGGTCGGTCCGATAGCGGAGGGCATGAGCCCCACCCC
GCACCGCGACGCCGAGGAGCTGTACGCGCTTGCGGCCGGCATCGACGTCGCGGACATCGATCGCGACGGC
GAGCCGGACGAGCAGACCACCGACGAGTTCCAGCGCCTCACCCGCAGCCGCGTCTCCGGAGTGCCGATGG
CCTATCTGACCGGTGTGGCCCCGTTCGCCGGGCTGGAGCTACGGGTCGGCGCAGGCGTCTTCGTGCCCCG
GCGTGACTTCAGCGACGTTGTTGAGCCCGTCCTGTCCCACCTCACCGGCGTCACCGCGCCCGTGGTCGTC
GACCTGTGCGCGGGCGCCGGGGCGCACGCCCTGGTGATCGCCCACCGCCGCCCCGACGCCGAGGTGCACG
CGGTGGAGATCGACGAGGAGGCGTACGGCTTCGCCGAGCTCAACGCCGCCGAGCGCGTGGCCGGGGGCGA
CACCGGCATCCACCTGCACCGGGGCGATGTCACGCGTCCCGGCGTGCTGGCCGATCTGGACGGCACGGTG
GACGTGGTGGTGTCGAACCCGCCGTTCGTGCCCGAGCAGGCGCAGCTTCCGCCCGAGTTCGCGGTGCACC
AGCCGCGGATCGCCGTCTTCGCCGGCGGCGACGGCCTGGAGGTGATCCGCGGCGTCATCGACACCGCGGC
CCGACTGCTGCGGCCCGGCGGCCGGCTCGTTCTGGAACACGGCCACCTGCACGGCGAGACGATGCCGGCG
CTGTTCGCCGCGGACGACCGCTTCACGGACATCGCGCTGCACACCGACCAGTTCGGCTACCCGCACTACG
TGGTCGCCACCCGCGTCTGATCAGGACGCGTCGTCCATCAAGCTTGCGGCCGCACTCGAGCACCACCACC
ACCACCACTGAGATCCGGCTGCTAACAAAGCCCGAAAGGAAGCTGAGTTGGCTGCTGCCACCGCTGAGCA
ATAACTAGCATAACCCCTTGGGGCCTCTAAACGGGTCTTGAGGGGTTTTTTGCTGAAAGGAGGAACTATA
TCCGGATTGGCGAATGGG
[124 nt withheld, positions 1419-1542]
C
[91 nt withheld, positions 1544-1634]
A
[49 nt withheld, positions 1636-1684]
CCTTTGACGTTGGAGTCCACGTTCTTT
[37 nt withheld, positions 1712-1748]
ACCCTATCTCGGTCTATTCTTTTGATTTATAAGGGATTTTGCCGATTTCGGCCTATTGGTTAAAAAATGA
GCTGATTTAACAAAAATTTAACGCGAATTTTAACAAAATATTAACGCTTACAATTTAGGTGGCACTTTTC
GGGGAAATGTGCGCGGAACCCCTATTTGTTTATTTTTCTAAATACATTCAAATATGTATCCGCTCATGAA
TTAATTCTTAGAAAAACTCATCGAGCATCAAATGAAACTGCAATTTATTCATATCAGGATTATCAATACC
ATATTTTTGAAAAAGCCGTTTCTGTAATGAAGGAGAAAACTCACCGAGGCAGTTCCATAGGATGGCAAGA
TCCTGGTATCGGTCTGCGATTCCGACTCGTCCAACATCAATACAACCTATTAATTTCCCCTCGTCAAAAA
TAAGGTTATCAAGTGAGAAATCACCATGAGTGACGACTGAATCCGGTGAGAATGGCAAAAGTTTATGCAT
TTCTTTCCAGACTTGTTCAACAGGCCAGCCATTACGCTCGTCATCAAAATCACTCGCATCAACCAAACCG
TTATTCATTCGTGATTGCGCCTGAGCGAGACGAAATACGCGATCGCTGTTAAAAGGACAATTACAAACAG
GAATCGAATGCAACCGGCGCAGGAACACTGCCAGCGCATCAACAATATTTTCACCTGAATCAGGATATTC
TTCTAATACCTGGAATGCTGTTTTCCCGGGGATCGCAGTGGTGAGTAACCATGCATCATCAGGAGTACGG
ATAAAATGCTTGATGGTCGGAAGAGGCATAAATTCCGTCAGCCAGTTTAGTCTGACCATCTCATCTGTAA
CATCATTGGCAACGCTACCTTTGCCATGTTTCAGAAACAACTCTGGCGCATCGGGCTTCCCATACAATCG
ATAGATTGTCGCACCTGATTGCCCGACATTATCGCGAGCCCATTTATACCCATATAAATCAGCATCCATG
TTGGAATTTAATCGCGGCCTAGAGCAAGACGTTTCCCGTTGAATATGGCTCATAACACCCCTTGTATTAC
TGTTTATGTAAGCAGACAGTTTTATTGTTCATGACCAAAATCCCTTAACGTGAGTTTTCGTTCCACTGAG
CGTCAGACCCCGTAGAAAAGATCAAAGGATCTTCTTGAGATCCTTTTTTTCTGCGCGTAATCTGCTGCTT
GCAAACAAAAAAACCACCGCTACCAGCGGTGGTTTGTTTGCCGGATCAAGAGCTACCAACTCTTTTTCCG
AAGGTAACTGGCTTCAGCAGAGCGCAGATACCAAATACTGTCCTTCTAGTGTAGCCGTAGTTAGGCCACC
ACTTCAAGAACTCTGTAGCACCGCCTACATACCTCGCTCTGCTAATCCTGTTACCAGTGGCTGCTGCCAG
TGGCGATAAGTCGTGTCTTACCGGGTTGGACTCAAGACGATAGTTACCGGATAAGGCGCAGCGGTCGGGC
TGAACGGGGGGTTCGTGCACACAGCCCAGCTTGGAGCGAACGACCTACACCGAACTGAGATACCTACAGC
GTGAGCTATGAGAAAGCGCCACGCTTCCCGAAGGGAGAAAGGCGGACAGGTATCCGGTAAGCGGCAGGGT
CGGAACAGGAGAGCGCACGAGGGAGCTTCCAGGGGGAAACGCCTGGTATCTTTATAGTCCTGTCGGGTTT
CGCCACCTCTGACTTGAGCGTCGATTTTTGTGATGCTCGTCAGGGGGGCGGAGCCTATGGAAAAACGCCA
GCAACGCGGCCTTTTTACGGTTCCTGGCCTTTTGCTGGCCTTTTGCTCACATGTTCTTTCCTGCGTTATC
CCCTGATTCTGTGGATAACCGTATTACCGCCTTTGAGTGAGCTGATACCGCTCGCCGCAGCCGAACGACC
GAGCGCAGCGAGTCAGTGAGCGAGGAAGCGGAAGAGCGCCTGATGCGGTATTTTCTCCTTACGCATCTGT
GCGGTATTTCACACCGCAATGGTGCACTCTCAGTACAATCTGCTCTGATGCCGCATAGTTAAGCCAGTAT
ACACTCCGCTATCGCTACGTGACTGGGTCATGGCTGCGCCCCGACACCCGCCAACACCCGCTGACGCGCC
CTGACGGGCTTGTCTGCTCCCGGCATCCGCTTACAGACAAGCTGTGACCGTCTCCGGGAGCTGCATGTGT
CAGAGGTTTTCACCGTCATCACCGAAACGCGCGAGGCAGCTGCGGTAAAGCTCATCAGCGTGGTCGTGAA
GCGATTCACAGATGTCTGCCTGTTCATCCGCGTCCAGCTCGTTGAGTTTCTCCAGAAGCGTTAATGTCTG
GCTTCTGATAAAGCGGGCCATGTTAAGGGCGGTTTTTTCCTGTTTGGTCACTGATGCCTCCGTGTAAGGG
GGATTTCTGTTCATGGGGGTAATGATACCGATGAAACGAGAGAGGATGCTCACGATACGGGTTACTGATG
ATGAACATGCCCGGTTACTGGAACGTTGTGAGGGTAAACAACTGGCGGTATGGATGCGGCGGGACCAGAG
AAAAATCACTCAGGGTCAATGCCAGCGCTTCGTTAATACAGATGTAGGTGTTCCACAGGGTAGCCAGCAG
CATCCTGCGATGCAGATCCGGAACATAATGGTGCAGGGCGCTGACTTCCGCGTTTCCAGACTTTACGAAA
CACGGAAACCGAAGACCATTCATGTTGTTGCTCAGGTCGCAGACGTTTTGCAGCAGCAGTCGCTTCACGT
TCGCTCGCGTATCGGTGATTCATTCTGCTAACCAGTAAGGCAACCCCGCCAGCCTAGCCGGGTCCTCAAC
GACAGGAGCACGATCATGCGCACCCGTGGGGCCGCCATGCCGGCGATAATGGCCTGCTTCTCGCCGAAAC
GTTTGGTGGCGGGACCAGTGACGAAGGCTTGAGCGAGGGCGTGCAAGATTCCGAATACCGCAAGCGACAG
GCCGATCATCGTCGCGCTCCAGCGAAAGCGGTCCTCGCCGAAAATGACCCAGAGCGCTGCCGGCACCTGT
CCTACGAGTTGCATGATAAAGAAGACAGTCATAAGTGCGGCGACGATAGTCATGCCCCGCGCCCACCGGA
AGGAGCTGACTGGGTTGAAGGCTCTCAAGGGCATCGGTCGAGATCCCGGTGCCTAATGAGTGAGCTAACT
TACATTAATTGCGTTGCGCTCACTGCCCGCTTTCCAGTCGGGAAACCTGTCGTGCCAGCTGCATTAATGA
ATCGGCCAACGCGCGGGGAGAGGCGGTTTGCGTATTGGGCGCCAGGGTGGTTTTTCTTTTCACCAGTGAG
ACGGGCAACAGCTGATTGCCCTTCACCGCCTGGCCCTGAGAGAGTTGCAGCAAGCGGTCCACGCTGGTTT
GCCCCAGCAGGCGAAAATCCTGTTTGATGGTGGTTAACGGCGGGATATAACATGAGCTGTCTTCGGTATC
GTCGTATCCCACTACCGAGATATCCGCACCAACGCGCAGCCCGGACTCGGTAATGGCGCGCATTGCGCCC
AGCGCCATCTGATCGTTGGCAACCAGCATCGCAGTGGGAACGATGCCCTCATTCAGCATTTGCATGGTTT
GTTGAAAACCGGACATGGCACTCCAGTCGCCTTCCCGTTCCGCTATCGGCTGAATTTGATTGCGAGTGAG
ATATTTATGCCAGCCAGCCAGACGCAGACGCGCCGAGACAGAACTTAATGGGCCCGCTAACAGCGCGATT
TGCTGGTGACCCAATGCGACCAGATGCTCCACGCCCAGTCGCGTACCGTCTTCATGGGAGAAAATAATAC
TGTTGATGGGTGTCTGGTCAGAGACATCAAGAAATAACGCCGGAACATTAGTGCAGGCAGCTTCCACAGC
AATGGCATCCTGGTCATCCAGCGGATAGTTAATGATCAGCCCACTGACGCGTTGCGCGAGAAGATTGTGC
ACCGCCGCTTTACAGGCTTCGACGCCGCTTCGTTCTACCATCGACACCACCACGCTGGCACCCAGTTGAT
CGGCGCGAGATTTAATCGCCGCGACAATTTGCGACGGCGCGTGCAGGGCCAGACTGGAGGTGGCAACGCC
AATCAGCAACGACTGTTTGCCCGCCAGTTGTTGTGCCACGCGGTTGGGAATGTAATTCAGCTCCGCCATC
GCCGCTTCCACTTTTTCCCGCGTTTTCGCAGAAACGTGGCTGGCCTGGTTCACCACGCGGGAAACGGTCT
GATAAGAGACACCGGCATACTCTGCGACATCGTATAACGTTACTGGTTTCACATTCACCACCCTGAATTG
ACTCTCTTCCGGGCGCTATCATGCCATACCGCGAAAGGTTTTGCGCCATTCGATGGTGTCCGGGATCTCG
ACGCTCTCCCTTATGCGACTCCTGCATTAGGAAGCAGCCCAGTAGTAGGTTGAGGCCGTTGAGCACCGCC
GCCGCAAGGAATGGTGCATG
Features (pLannotate 1.2.2; 20 found; start..end, strand, type, name):
    209..227     +  promoter       T7 promoter: promoter for bacteriophage T7 RNA polymerase
    228..252     +  protein_bind   lac operator: The lac repressor binds to the lac operator to inhibit transcription in E. coli. This inhibition can be relieved by adding lactose or isopropyl-β-D-thiogalactopyranoside (IPTG). lac repressor encoded by lacI
    267..289     +  RBS            RBS: efficient ribosome binding site from bacteriophage T7 gene 10 (Olins and Rangwala, 1989)
    308..324     +  CDS            capTEV™ (fragment): composite tag for in vivo biotinylation, TEV protease cleavage, and 6xHis tagging
    335..352     +  CDS            thrombin site: thrombin recognition and cleavage site
   1251..1268    +  CDS            9xHis (fragment): 9xHis affinity tag
   1278..1327    +  CDS            SET1 (fragment): solubility-enhancement tag derived from T7 phage gene 10B
   1335..1382    +  terminator     T7 terminator: transcription terminator for bacteriophage T7 RNA polymerase
   1419..1847    +  rep_origin     f1 ori (sequence partly withheld): f1 bacteriophage origin of replication; arrow indicates direction of (+) strand synthesis
   1900..1957    +  promoter       AmpR promoter (fragment): bla
   1966..2781    -  CDS            KanR: aminoglycoside phosphotransferase; aph(3')-Ia; confers resistance to kanamycin in bacteria or G418 (Geneticin®) in eukaryotes
   2903..3491    +  rep_origin     ori: high-copy-number ColE1/pMB1/pBR322/pUC origin of replication
   3677..3816    -  misc_feature   bom: basis of mobility region from pBR322
   3918..4109    -  CDS            rop: Rop protein, which maintains plasmids at low copy number; rop
   4126..4506    +  CDS            YPB1_ECOLX: Protein predicted: Swiss-Prot protein existence level 4. From Escherichia coli.
   4578..4869    -  CDS            TcR (fragment): tetracycline efflux protein; tet; confers resistance to tetracycline
   4884..4905    -  protein_bind   CAP binding site: CAP binding activates transcription in the presence of cAMP. E. coli catabolite activator protein
   4918..6000    -  CDS            lacI: lac repressor; lacI; The lac repressor binds to the lac operator to inhibit transcription in E. coli. This inhibition can be relieved by adding lactose or isopropyl-β-D-thiogalactopyranoside (IPTG).
   6001..6078    -  promoter       lacI promoter: lacI
   6086..187     -  CDS            TcR (fragment) (across the origin): tetracycline efflux protein; tet; confers resistance to tetracycline
