[The description below was written by a language model from this plasmid's Addgene catalogue record and pLannotate feature annotations shown in this document.]
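Description:
pET28-MetN is a bacterial expression plasmid built on the pET28 backbone for producing a hexahistidine-tagged AceS methylase in E. coli. The aceS coding sequence was inserted between the NdeI and HindIII sites, both of which were retained. This places it in frame behind the vector-encoded N-terminal His tag and thrombin cleavage site, so the tag can be used for metal-affinity purification and then removed by protease treatment if desired. The record does not list a source organism for the insert, although the associated work concerns polyene macrolide biosynthesis in Couchioplanes caeruleus. The insert itself is not annotated in the feature table. It corresponds to the unannotated stretch between the thrombin site and a downstream His-tag fragment, which is the vector's optional C-terminal tag. The record lists only an N-terminal tag, so that downstream tag is presumably not part of the expressed protein.

Expression is driven by the T7 promoter, followed by a lac operator and the strong ribosome binding site from T7 gene 10, and ends at the T7 terminator. The plasmid carries lacI under its own promoter, so the lac repressor keeps transcription off until IPTG is added. Transcription also needs a host that supplies T7 RNA polymerase, whereas the listed DH5alpha strain serves for propagation only. Selection is by kanamycin through the aph(3')-Ia gene. Replication relies on a pBR322-type ColE1 origin accompanied by the bom site and the rop gene. The catalogue calls the plasmid high copy, although rop normally restrains copy number. An f1 origin is also present. Several small annotations, including the tetracycline-resistance fragments, the AmpR promoter fragment, and the capTEV and SET1 fragments, appear to be backbone remnants or partial matches to vector sequence rather than functional parts.
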