Addgene plasmid #114458: pET28-MetN
Purpose: Expression of hexahistidine-tagged AceS methylase in E. coli
Depositing lab: Patrick Caffrey. Depositing organization: University College Dublin. Publication: New insights into polyene macrolide biosynthesis in Couchioplanes caeruleus. Sheehan J, Murphy CD, Caffrey P. Mol Biosyst. 2017 May 2;13(5):866-873. doi: 10.1039/c7mb00112f. PubMed 28383583.
Backbone
  Vector backbone: pET28
  Vector type: Bacterial Expression
Growth in bacteria
  Bacterial resistance: Kanamycin, 50 μg/mL
  Growth temperature: 30°C
  Growth strain: DH5alpha
  Copy number: High Copy
Gene/Insert
  Gene/Insert name: aceS
  Promoter: T7
  Tag / fusion protein: Hexahistidine (N terminal on insert)
  Cloning method: Restriction Enzyme; 5′ cloning site NdeI (not destroyed); 3′ cloning site HindIII (not destroyed)
  Sequencing primers: 5′ T7 promoter primer: TTAATACGACTCACTATAGGG; 3′ T7 terminator primer: GCTAGTTATTGCTCAGCGG
Terms and licenses: Academic/Nonprofit Terms; Industry Terms: Not Available to Industry
How to cite: pET28-MetN was a gift from Patrick Caffrey (Addgene plasmid # 114458 ; http://n2t.net/addgene:114458 ; RRID:Addgene_114458)
