>Addgene plasmid #114458 | pET28-MetN | depositor partial sequence | sequence record 216029 | Gene for AceS with an N-terminal hexahistidine tag
CATATGACCATCGGCACACTCATCGACGCGGCGGTCGGTCCGATAGCGGAGGGCATGAGCCCCACCCCGC
ACCGCGACGCCGAGGAGCTGTACGCGCTTGCGGCCGGCATCGACGTCGCGGACATCGATCGCGACGGCGA
GCCGGACGAGCAGACCACCGACGAGTTCCAGCGCCTCACCCGCAGCCGCGTCTCCGGAGTGCCGATGGCC
TATCTGACCGGTGTGGCCCCGTTCGCCGGGCTGGAGCTACGGGTCGGCGCAGGCGTCTTCGTGCCCCGGC
GTGACTTCAGCGACGTTGTTGAGCCCGTCCTGTCCCACCTCACCGGCGTCACCGCGCCCGTGGTCGTCGA
CCTGTGCGCGGGCGCCGGGGCGCACGCCCTGGTGATCGCCCACCGCCGCCCCGACGCCGAGGTGCACGCG
GTGGAGATCGACGAGGAGGCGTACGGCTTCGCCGAGCTCAACGCCGCCGAGCGCGTGGCCGGGGGCGACA
CCGGCATCCACCTGCACCGGGGCGATGTCACGCGTCCCGGCGTGCTGGCCGATCTGGACGGCACGGTGGA
CGTGGTGGTGTCGAACCCGCCGTTCGTGCCCGAGCAGGCGCAGCTTCCGCCCGAGTTCGCGGTGCACCAG
CCGCGGATCGCCGTCTTCGCCGGCGGCGACGGCCTGGAGGTGATCCGCGGCGTCATCGACACCGCGGCCC
GACTGCTGCGGCCCGGCGGCCGGCTCGTTCTGGAACACGGCCACCTGCACGGCGAGACGATGCCGGCGCT
GTTCGCCGCGGACGACCGCTTCACGGACATCGCGCTGCACACCGACCAGTTCGGCTACCCGCACTACGTG
GTCGCCACCCGCGTCTGATCAGGACGCGTCGTCCATCAAGCTT
